Addgene plasmid #167688: pRU293
Purpose: Final destination vector for single Gateway LR reaction
Depositing lab: Niko Geldner. Depositing organization: Universite de Lausanne (UNIL). Publication: Combined fluorescent seed selection and multiplex CRISPR/Cas9 assembly for fast generation of multiple Arabidopsis mutants. Ursache R, Fujita S, Denervaud Tendon V, Geldner N. Plant Methods. 2021 Oct 30;17(1):111. doi: 10.1186/s13007-021-00811-9. PubMed 34717688.
Backbone
  Vector backbone: pDe-CAS9
  Vector type: CRISPR
  Selectable markers: FastGreen seed selection
Growth in bacteria
  Bacterial resistance: Chloramphenicol and Spectinomycin, 25 & 50 μg/mL
  Growth temperature: 37°C
  Growth strain: ccdB Survival
  Copy number: High Copy
Gene/Insert
  Gene/Insert name: pEC1.2::Cas9i
  Species: Streptococcus pyogenes
  Cloning method: Gateway Cloning
  Sequencing primers: 5′ gcggataacaatttcacacaggaaacag; 3′ gcttgcatgcctgcaggtcgactct
Terms and licenses: Academic/Nonprofit Terms; Industry Terms: Not Available to Industry
Depositor comments: In addition to Cas9 cassette, attR1-attR2 Gateway recombination sites together with ccdB cassette are present. Please visit https://www.biorxiv.org/content/10.1101/2021.05.20.444986v1 for bioRxiv preprint.
How to cite: pRU293 was a gift from Niko Geldner (Addgene plasmid # 167688 ; http://n2t.net/addgene:167688 ; RRID:Addgene_167688)
