[The description below was written by a language model from this plasmid's Addgene catalogue record and pLannotate feature annotations shown in this document.]
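Description:
pRU293 is a plant binary T-DNA vector for CRISPR/Cas9 mutagenesis, built on the pDe-CAS9 backbone and serving as the final destination plasmid for a single Gateway LR reaction. The roughly 19.3 kb plasmid carries the pVS1 origin with its RepA and StaA functions, which typically support maintenance in Agrobacterium. It also has a ColE1/pBR322-type origin with a bom site for high-copy propagation in E. coli. An aadA gene in the backbone gives spectinomycin resistance. Because the Gateway cassette contains the gyrase toxin gene ccdB together with a chloramphenicol resistance gene, the unrecombined vector must be kept in a ccdB-tolerant strain under both antibiotics.

Three modules lie between the nopaline-type left and right T-DNA borders. The first is the catalogued pEC1.2::Cas9i insert, a Streptococcus pyogenes Cas9 coding sequence. The name points to the EC1.2 promoter, although the feature table does not annotate that promoter. The table splits Cas9 into a short fragment and a main block, which is consistent with an interrupted, intron-bearing ("Cas9i") version of the gene. A fragment matching tomato RBCS2 follows and may belong to the terminator region, though the record does not say so. The second module is the attR1–CmR–ccdB–attR2 cassette, which an LR reaction replaces with the contents of an entry clone. Given the associated multiplex CRISPR assembly work, these are presumably guide RNA expression units. The third is the FastGreen marker, an oleosin–EGFP fusion with a NOS terminator that makes transformed seeds fluoresce green. Its promoter is not annotated. This marker allows visual selection of transgenic seeds, and potentially of Cas9-free segregants, when generating Arabidopsis mutants.
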