Features (pLannotate 1.2.2; 32 found; start..end, strand, type, name):
    226..627     +  CDS            Y4CG_SINFN (fragment): Protein inferred from homology: Swiss-Prot protein existence level 3. From Sinorhizobium fredii (strain NBRC 101917 / NGR234).
   1187..1816    +  CDS            pVS1 StaA: stability protein from the Pseudomonas plasmid pVS1 (Heeb et al., 2000)
   2245..3318    +  CDS            pVS1 RepA: replication protein from the Pseudomonas plasmid pVS1 (Heeb et al., 2000)
   3384..3578    +  rep_origin     pVS1 oriV: origin of replication for the Pseudomonas plasmid pVS1 (Heeb et al., 2000)
   3781..3820    +  CDS            rop (fragment): Rop protein, which maintains plasmids at low copy number; rop
   3922..4062    +  misc_feature   bom: basis of mobility region from pBR322
   4248..4836    -  rep_origin     ori: high-copy-number ColE1/pMB1/pBR322/pUC origin of replication
   5082..5869    -  CDS            SmR (fragment): aminoglycoside adenylyltransferase (Murphy, 1985); aadA; confers resistance to spectinomycin and streptomycin
   5880..5936    -  CDS            GmR (fragment): gentamycin acetyltransferase; aacC1; confers resistance to gentamycin
   6112..6135    -  promoter       Pc promoter (fragment): intI1 (promoter lies within the coding sequence); class 1 integron promoter
   6394..6418    +  misc_feature   LB T-DNA repeat: left border repeat from nopaline C58 T-DNA
   6494..6582    +  CDS            lacI (fragment): lac repressor; lacI; The lac repressor binds to the lac operator to inhibit transcription in E. coli. This inhibition can be relieved by adding lactose or isopropyl-β-D-thiogalactopyranoside (IPTG).
   6595..6616    +  protein_bind   CAP binding site: CAP binding activates transcription in the presence of cAMP. E. coli catabolite activator protein
   6631..6661    +  promoter       lac promoter: promoter for the E. coli lac operon
   6665..6687    +  protein_bind   lac operator (fragment): The lac repressor binds to the lac operator to inhibit transcription in E. coli. This inhibition can be relieved by adding lactose or isopropyl-β-D-thiogalactopyranoside (IPTG). lac repressor encoded by lacI
   7756..8034    +  CDS            cas9 (fragment): CAS9_STRP1 - Also known as csn1 From Streptococcus pyogenes serotype M1.
   8165..13123   +  CDS            cas9: CAS9_STRP1 - Also known as csn1 From Streptococcus pyogenes serotype M1.
  13477..13608   +  CDS            RBCS2 (fragment): RBS2_SOLLC - Also known as RBCS-2A From Solanum lycopersicum (Tomato) (Lycopersicon esculentum).
  14011..14135   +  protein_bind   attR1: mutant version of attR; recombination site for the Gateway® LR reaction LR Clonase™
  14160..14190   +  promoter       lac UV5 promoter: E. coli lac promoter with an "up" mutation
  14214..14243   +  promoter       cat promoter (fragment): promoter of the E. coli cat gene encoding chloramphenicol acetyltransferase
  14244..14924   +  CDS            CmR: chloramphenicol acetyltransferase confers resistance to chloramphenicol
  15081..15239   +  CDS            ccdA (fragment): CCDA_ECO57 - Also known as H, letA. Experimental evidence at protein level: Swiss-Prot protein existence level 1. Antitoxin component of a type II toxin-antitoxin (TA) system which inhibits the post-segregational killing (PSK) of plasmid-free cells, also referred to as a plasmid addiction system. Binds to and blocks the activity of CcdB; will also remove bound CcdB protein from the CcdB-GyrA complex by forming a CcdA-CcdB complex, a process termed rejuvenation. Functions as a transcriptional corepressor for the ccdAB operon, repression also requires CcdB (By similarity). From Escherichia coli
  15244..15549   +  CDS            ccdB: CcdB, a bacterial toxin that poisons DNA gyrase; ccdB; Plasmids containing the ccdB gene cannot be propagated in standard E. coli strains.
  15590..15714   -  protein_bind   attR2: mutant version of attR; recombination site for the Gateway® LR reaction LR Clonase™
  15791..15826   +  misc_feature   MCS (fragment): pUC18/19 multiple cloning site
  16185..16709   -  CDS            MSR4 (fragment): MSRA4_ARATH - Also known as PMSR, PMSR4. Experimental evidence at protein level: Swiss-Prot protein existence level 1. Catalyzes the reduction of methionine sulfoxide (MetSO) to methionine in proteins. Plays a protective role against oxidative stress by restoring activity to proteins that have been inactivated by methionine oxidation. Prevents the methionine sulfoxidation of the heat shock protein HSP21 and its subsequent inactivation. MSRA family specifically reduces the MetSO S-enantiomer. From Arabidopsis thaliana (Mouse-ear cress).
  17251..17967   +  CDS            OLEO2_BRANA: Experimental evidence at protein level: Swiss-Prot protein existence level 1. May have a structural role to stabilize the lipid body during desiccation of the seed by preventing coalescence of the oil. Probably interacts with both lipid and phospholipid moieties of lipid bodies. May also provide recognition signals for specific lipase anchorage in lipolysis during seedling growth. From Brassica napus (Rape).
  17968..18684   +  CDS            EGFP: EGFP is a basic (constitutively fluorescent) green fluorescent protein published in 1996, derived from Aequorea victoria. It is reported to be a rapidly-maturing weak dimer with moderate acid sensitivity.
  18686..18936   -  terminator     NOS terminator: nopaline synthase terminator and poly(A) signal
  18946..19100   +  CDS            lacZα (fragment): LacZα fragment of β-galactosidase; lacZ fragment
  19159..19183   +  misc_feature   RB T-DNA repeat: right border repeat from nopaline C58 T-DNA
>Addgene plasmid #167688 | pRU293 | addgene full sequence | sequence record 331100 | Addgene NGS Result
AGTACTTTGATCCAACCCCTCCGCTGCTATAGTGCAGTCGGCTTCTGACGTTCAGTGCAGCCGTCTTCTG
AAAACGACATGTCGCACAAGTCCTAAGTTACGCGACAGGCTGCCGCCCTGCCCTTTTCCTGGCGTTTTCT
TGTCGCGTGTTTTAGTCGCATAAAGTAGAATACTTGCGACTAGAACCGGAGACATTACGCCATGAACAAG
AGCGCCGCCGCTGGCCTGCTGGGCTATGCCCGCGTCAGCACCGACGACCAGGACTTGACCAACCAACGGG
CCGAACTGCACGCGGCCGGCTGCACCAAGCTGTTTTCCGAGAAGATCACCGGCACCAGGCGCGACCGCCC
GGAGCTGGCCAGGATGCTTGACCACCTACGCCCTGGCGACGTTGTGACAGTGACCAGGCTAGACCGCCTG
GCCCGCAGCACCCGCGACCTACTGGACATTGCCGAGCGCATCCAGGAGGCCGGCGCGGGCCTGCGTAGCC
TGGCAGAGCCGTGGGCCGACACCACCACGCCGGCCGGCCGCATGGTGTTGACCGTGTTCGCCGGCATTGC
CGAGTTCGAGCGTTCCCTAATCATCGACCGCACCCGGAGCGGGCGCGAGGCCGCCAAGGCCCGAGGCGTG
AAGTTTGGCCCCCGCCCTACCCTCACCCCGGCACAGATCGCGCACGCCCGCGAGCTGATCGACCAGGAAG
GCCGCACCGTGAAAGAGGCGGCTGCACTGCTTGGCGTGCATCGCTCGACCCTGTACCGCGCACTTGAGCG
CAGCGAGGAAGTGACGCCCACCGAGGCCAGGCGGCGCGGTGCCTTCCGTGAGGACGCATTGACCGAGGCC
GACGCCCTGGCGGCCGCCGAGAATGAACGCCAAGAGGAACAAGCATGAAACCGCACCAGGACGGCCAGGA
CGAACCGTTTTTCATTACCGAAGAGATCGAGGCGGAGATGATCGCGGCCGGGTACGTGTTCGAGCCGCCC
GCGCACGTCTCAACCGTGCGGCTGCATGAAATCCTGGCCGGTTTGTCTGATGCCAAGCTGGCGGCCTGGC
CGGCCAGCTTGGCCGCTGAAGAAACCGAGCGCCGCCGTCTAAAAAGGTGATGTGTATTTGAGTAAAACAG
CTTGCGTCATGCGGTCGCTGCGTATATGATGCGATGAGTAAATAAACAAATACGCAAGGGGAACGCATGA
AGGTTATCGCTGTACTTAACCAGAAAGGCGGGTCAGGCAAGACGACCATCGCAACCCATCTAGCCCGCGC
CCTGCAACTCGCCGGGGCCGATGTTCTGTTAGTCGATTCCGATCCCCAGGGCAGTGCCCGCGATTGGGCG
GCCGTGCGGGAAGATCAACCGCTAACCGTTGTCGGCATCGACCGCCCGACGATTGACCGCGACGTGAAGG
CCATCGGCCGGCGCGACTTCGTAGTGATCGACGGAGCGCCCCAGGCGGCGGACTTGGCTGTGTCCGCGAT
CAAGGCAGCCGACTTCGTGCTGATTCCGGTGCAGCCAAGCCCTTACGACATATGGGCCACCGCCGACCTG
GTGGAGCTGGTTAAGCAGCGCATTGAGGTCACGGATGGAAGGCTACAAGCGGCCTTTGTCGTGTCGCGGG
CGATCAAAGGCACGCGCATCGGCGGTGAGGTTGCCGAGGCGCTGGCCGGGTACGAGCTGCCCATTCTTGA
GTCCCGTATCACGCAGCGCGTGAGCTACCCAGGCACTGCCGCCGCCGGCACAACCGTTCTTGAATCAGAA
CCCGAGGGCGACGCTGCCCGCGAGGTCCAGGCGCTGGCCGCTGAAATTAAATCAAAACTCATTTGAGTTA
ATGAGGTAAAGAGAAAATGAGCAAAAGCACAAACACGCTAAGTGCCGGCCGTCCGAGCGCACGCAGCAGC
AAGGCTGCAACGTTGGCCAGCCTGGCAGACACGCCAGCCATGAAGCGGGTCAACTTTCAGTTGCCGGCGG
AGGATCACACCAAGCTGAAGATGTACGCGGTACGCCAAGGCAAGACCATTACCGAGCTGCTATCTGAATA
CATCGCGCAGCTACCAGAGTAAATGAGCAAATGAATAAATGAGTAGATGAATTTTAGCGGCTAAAGGAGG
CGGCATGGAAAATCAAGAACAACCAGGCACCGACGCCGTGGAATGCCCCATGTGTGGAGGAACGGGCGGT
TGGCCAGGCGTAAGCGGCTGGGTTGTCTGCCGGCCCTGCAATGGCACTGGAACCCCCAAGCCCGAGGAAT
CGGCGTGAGCGGTCGCAAACCATCCGGCCCGGTACAAATCGGCGCGGCGCTGGGTGATGACCTGGTGGAG
AAGTTGAAGGCCGCGCAGGCCGCCCAGCGGCAACGCATCGAGGCAGAAGCACGCCCCGGTGAATCGTGGC
AAGCGGCCGCTGATCGAATCCGCAAAGAATCCCGGCAACCGCCGGCAGCCGGTGCGCCGTCGATTAGGAA
GCCGCCCAAGGGCGACGAGCAACCAGATTTTTTCGTTCCGATGCTCTATGACGTGGGCACCCGCGATAGT
CGCAGCATCATGGACGTGGCCGTTTTCCGTCTGTCGAAGCGTGACCGACGAGCTGGCGAGGTGATCCGCT
ACGAGCTTCCAGACGGGCACGTAGAGGTTTCCGCAGGGCCGGCCGGCATGGCCAGTGTGTGGGATTACGA
CCTGGTACTGATGGCGGTTTCCCATCTAACCGAATCCATGAACCGATACCGGGAAGGGAAGGGAGACAAG
CCCGGCCGCGTGTTCCGTCCACACGTTGCGGACGTACTCAAGTTCTGCCGGCGAGCCGATGGCGGAAAGC
AGAAAGACGACCTGGTAGAAACCTGCATTCGGTTAAACACCACGCACGTTGCCATGCAGCGTACGAAGAA
GGCCAAGAACGGCCGCCTGGTGACGGTATCCGAGGGTGAAGCCTTGATTAGCCGCTACAAGATCGTAAAG
AGCGAAACCGGGCGGCCGGAGTACATCGAGATCGAGCTAGCTGATTGGATGTACCGCGAGATCACAGAAG
GCAAGAACCCGGACGTGCTGACGGTTCACCCCGATTACTTTTTGATCGATCCCGGCATCGGCCGTTTTCT
CTACCGCCTGGCACGCCGCGCCGCAGGCAAGGCAGAAGCCAGATGGTTGTTCAAGACGATCTACGAACGC
AGTGGCAGCGCCGGAGAGTTCAAGAAGTTCTGTTTCACCGTGCGCAAGCTGATCGGGTCAAATGACCTGC
CGGAGTACGATTTGAAGGAGGAGGCGGGGCAGGCTGGCCCGATCCTAGTCATGCGCTACCGCAACCTGAT
CGAGGGCGAAGCATCCGCCGGTTCCTAATGTACGGAGCAGATGCTAGGGCAAATTGCCCTAGCAGGGGAA
AAAGGTCGAAAAGGTCTCTTTCCTGTGGATAGCACGTACATTGGGAACCCAAAGCCGTACATTGGGAACC
GGAACCCGTACATTGGGAACCCAAAGCCGTACATTGGGAACCGGTCACACATGTAAGTGACTGATATAAA
AGAGAAAAAAGGCGATTTTTCCGCCTAAAACTCTTTAAAACTTATTAAAACTCTTAAAACCCGCCTGGCC
TGTGCATAACTGTCTGGCCAGCGCACAGCCGAAGAGCTGCAAAAAGCGCCTACCCTTCGGTCGCTGCGCT
CCCTACGCCCCGCCGCTTCGCGTCGGCCTATCGCGGCCGCTGGCCGCTCAAAAATGGCTGGCCTACGGCC
AGGCAATCTACCAGGGCGCGGACAAGCCGCGCCGTCGCCACTCGACCGCCGGCGCCCACATCAAGGCACC
CTGCCTCGCGCGTTTCGGTGATGACGGTGAAAACCTCTGACACATGCAGCTCCCGGAGACGGTCACAGCT
TGTCTGTAAGCGGATGCCGGGAGCAGACAAGCCCGTCAGGGCGCGTCAGCGGGTGTTGGCGGGTGTCGGG
GCGCAGCCATGACCCAGTCACGTAGCGATAGCGGAGTGTATACTGGCTTAACTATGCGGCATCAGAGCAG
ATTGTACTGAGAGTGCACCATATGCGGTGTGAAATACCGCACAGATGCGTAAGGAGAAAATACCGCATCA
GGCGCTCTTCCGCTTCCTCGCTCACTGACTCGCTGCGCTCGGTCGTTCGGCTGCGGCGAGCGGTATCAGC
TCACTCAAAGGCGGTAATACGGTTATCCACAGAATCAGGGGATAACGCAGGAAAGAACATGTGAGCAAAA
GGCCAGCAAAAGGCCAGGAACCGTAAAAAGGCCGCGTTGCTGGCGTTTTTCCATAGGCTCCGCCCCCCTG
ACGAGCATCACAAAAATCGACGCTCAAGTCAGAGGTGGCGAAACCCGACAGGACTATAAAGATACCAGGC
GTTTCCCCCTGGAAGCTCCCTCGTGCGCTCTCCTGTTCCGACCCTGCCGCTTACCGGATACCTGTCCGCC
TTTCTCCCTTCGGGAAGCGTGGCGCTTTCTCATAGCTCACGCTGTAGGTATCTCAGTTCGGTGTAGGTCG
TTCGCTCCAAGCTGGGCTGTGTGCACGAACCCCCCGTTCAGCCCGACCGCTGCGCCTTATCCGGTAACTA
TCGTCTTGAGTCCAACCCGGTAAGACACGACTTATCGCCACTGGCAGCAGCCACTGGTAACAGGATTAGC
AGAGCGAGGTATGTAGGCGGTGCTACAGAGTTCTTGAAGTGGTGGCCTAACTACGGCTACACTAGAAGGA
CAGTATTTGGTATCTGCGCTCTGCTGAAGCCAGTTACCTTCGGAAAAAGAGTTGGTAGCTCTTGATCCGG
CAAACAAACCACCGCTGGTAGCGGTGGTTTTTTTGTTTGCAAGCAGCAGATTACGCGCAGAAAAAAAGGA
TCTCAAGAAGATCCTTTGATCTTTTCTACGGGGTCTGACGCTCAGTGGAACGAAAACTCACGTTAAGGGA
TTTTGGTCATGCATGATATATCTCCCAATTTGTGTAGGGCTTATTATGCACGCTTAAAAATAATAAAAGC
AGACTTGACCTGATAGTTTGGCTGTGAGCAATTATGTGCTTAGTGCATCTAACGCTTGAGTTAAGCCGCG
CCGCGAAGCGGCGTCGGCTTGAACGAATTTCTAGCTAGACATTATTTGCCGACTACCTTGGTGATCTCGC
CTTTCACGTAGTGGACAAATTCTTCCAACTGATCTGCGCGCGAGGCCAAGCGATCTTCTTCTTGTCCAAG
ATAAGCCTGTCTAGCTTCAAGTATGACGGGCTGATACTGGGCCGGCAGGCGCTCCATTGCCCAGTCGGCA
GCGACATCCTTCGGCGCGATTTTGCCGGTTACTGCGCTGTACCAAATGCGGGACAACGTAAGCACTACAT
TTCGCTCATCGCCAGCCCAGTCGGGCGGCGAGTTCCATAGCGTTAAGGTTTCATTTAGCGCCTCAAATAG
ATCCTGTTCAGGAACCGGATCAAAGAGTTCCTCCGCCGCTGGACCTACCAAGGCAACGCTATGTTCTCTT
GCTTTTGTCAGCAAGATAGCCAGATCAATGTCGATCGTGGCTGGCTCGAAGATACCTGCAAGAATGTCAT
TGCGCTGCCATTCTCCAAATTGCAGTTCGCGCTTAGCTGGATAACGCCACGGAATGATGTCGTCGTGCAC
AACAATGGTGACTTCTACAGCGCGGAGAATCTCGCTCTCTCCAGGGGAAGCCGAAGTTTCCAAAAGGTCG
TTGATCAAAGCTCGCCGCGTTGTTTCATCAAGCCTTACGGTCACCGTAACCAGCAAATCAATATCACTGT
GTGGCTTCAGGCCGCCATCCACTGCGGAGCCGTACAAATGTACGGCCAGCAACGTCGGTTCGAGATGGCG
CTCGATGACGCCAACTACCTCTGATAGTTGAGTCGATACTTCGGCGATCACCGCTTCCCCCATGATGTTT
AACTTTGTTTTAGGGCGACTGCCCTGCTGCGTAACATCGTTGCTGCTCCATAACATCAAACATCGACCCA
CGGCGTAACGCGCTTGCTGCTTGGATGCCCGAGGCATAGACTGTACCCCAAAAAAACAGTCATAACAAGC
CATGAAAACCGCCACTGCGCCGTTACCACCGCTGCGTTCGGTCAAGGTTCTGGACCAGTTGCGTGAGCGC
ATACGCTACTTGCATTACAGCTTACGAACCGAACAGGCTTATGTCCACTGGGTTCGTGCCCGAATTGATC
ACAGGCAGCAACGCTCTGTCATCGTTACAATCAACATGCTACCCTCCGCGAGATCATCCGTGTTTCAAAC
CCGGCAGCTTAGTTGCCGTTCTTCCGAATAGCATCGGTAACATGAGCAAAGTCTGCCGCCTTACAACGGC
TCTCCCGCTGACGCCGTCCCGGACTGATGGGCTGCCTGTATCGAGTGGTGATTTTGTGCCGAGCTGCCGG
TCGGGGAGCTGTTGGCTGGCTGGTGGCAGGATATATTGTGGTGTAAACAAATTGACGCTTAGACAACTTA
ATAACACATTGCGGACGTTTTTAATGTACTGAATTAACGCCGAATTGCTCTAGCCAATACGCAAACCGCC
TCTCCCCGCGCGTTGGCCGATTCATTAATGCAGCTGGCACGACAGGTTTCCCGACTGGAAAGCGGGCAGT
GAGCGCAACGCAATTAATGTGAGTTAGCTCACTCATTAGGCACCCCAGGCTTTACACTTTATGCTTCCGG
CTCGTATGTTGTGTGGAATTGTGAGCGGATAACAATTTCACACAGGAAACAGCTATGACATGATTACGAA
TTCAAAAATTACGGATATGAATATAGGCATATCCGTATCCGAATTATCCGTTTGACAGCTAGCAACGATT
GTACAATTGCTTCTTTAAAAAAGGAAGAAAGAAAGAAAGAAAAGAATCAACATCAGCGTTAACAAACGGC
CCCGTTACGGCCCAAACGGTCATATAGAGTAACGGCGTTAAGCGTTGAAAGACTCCTATCGAAATACGTA
ACCGCAAACGTGTCATAGTCAGATCCCCTCTTCCTTCACCGCCTCAAACACAAAAATAATCTTCTACAGC
CTATATATACAACCCCCCCTTCTATCTCTCCTTTCTCACAATTCATCATCTTTCTTTCTCTACCCCCAAT
TTTAAGAAATCCTCTCTTCTCCTCTTCATTTTCAAGGTAAATCTCTCTCTCTCTCTCTCTCTCTGTTATT
CCTTGTTTTAATTAGGTATGTATTATTGCTAGTTTGTTAATCTGCTTATCTTATGTATGCCTTATGTGAA
TATCTTTATCTTGTTCATCTCATCCGTTTAGAAGCTATAAATTTGTTGATTTGACTGTGTATCTACACGT
GGTTATGTTTATATCTAATCAGATATGAATTTCTTCATATTGTTGCGTTTGTGTGTACCAATCCGAAATC
GTTGATTTTTTTCATTTAATCGTGTAGCTAATTGTACGTATACATATGGATCTACGTATCAATTGTTCAT
CTGTTTGTGTTTGTATGTATACAGATCTGAAAACATCACTTCTCTCATCTGATTGTGTTGTTACATACAT
AGATATAGATCTGTTATATCATTTTTTTTATTAATTGTGTATATATATATGTGCATAGATCTGGATTACA
TGATTGTGATTATTTACATGATTTTGTTATTTACGTATGTATATATGTAGATCTGGACTTTTTGGAGTTG
TTGACTTGATTGTATTTGTGTGTGTATATGTGTGTTCTGATCTTGATATGTTATGTATGTGCAGCGAATT
CGGCGCGCCAATGGCTTCTAGCCCACCGAAGAAGAAGCGGAAGGTCAGCTGGAAAATGGACAAGAAGTAC
AGCATTGGACTTGATATTGGTACGAACTCAGTTGGGTGGGCCGTTATCACCGATGAATACAAGGTACCTT
CGAAGAAATTTAAAGTGCTGGGCAACACAGATAGGCACAGCATTAAGAAGAACTTGATCGGAGCTCTGCT
CTTTGACTCTGGAGAAACCGCGGAGGCGACAAGGCTTAAACGTACTGCGAGGAGAAGGTACACTCGCAGG
AAGAACAGAATCTGTTATCTCCAAGAGATCTTTAGCAACGAGATGGCGAAGGTAAGGATTTTTATGATAT
AGTATGCTTATGTATTTTGTACTGAAAGCATATCCTGCTTCATTGGGATATTACTGAAAGCATTTAACTA
CATGTAAACTCACTTGATGATCAATAAACTTGATTTTGCAGGTTGACGACTCGTTCTTCCATCGCCTCGA
GGAATCCTTCCTGGTAGAGGAAGATAAGAAACACGAGCGTCACCCCATCTTTGGGAATATTGTTGACGAA
GTAGCCTATCATGAAAAGTATCCGACTATATACCACCTTCGCAAGAAGCTGGTGGACTCAACCGATAAGG
CAGACCTTCGGCTCATATACCTGGCTCTCGCGCACATGATAAAGTTTCGTGGCCATTTCTTGATCGAAGG
GGACCTCAACCCGGATAACTCCGATGTGGATAAACTGTTCATTCAGCTCGTCCAAACCTACAATCAGCTG
TTCGAGGAGAACCCCATCAATGCATCAGGTAACATTCCTTAGTTACCTTTCTTTTCTTTTTCCATCATAA
GTTTATAGATTGTACATGCTTTGAGATTTTTCTTTGCAAACAATCTCAGGTGTCGACGCCAAGGCAATAC
TGTCTGCCAGACTTTCGAAGTCCAGACGGCTTGAGAATCTGATCGCTCAATTGCCAGGCGAGAAGAAGAA
CGGCTTGTTCGGGAATCTGATTGCACTGTCTCTGGGCCTCACCCCTAACTTCAAAAGCAACTTTGACCTC
GCCGAGGACGCGAAGCTGCAGCTGTCAAAGGATACATACGATGATGATCTGGACAATCTGCTCGCCCAAA
TAGGTGCTCTTGAAATTGGAACTCTTCTTTTGTTGTCTAAACCTATCAATTTCTTTGCGGAAATTTATTT
GAAGCTGTAGAGTTAAAATTGAGTCTTTTAAACTTTTGTAGGTGATCAGTATGCCGACCTGTTCTTGGCT
GCCAAGAATCTGTCAGACGCTATCTTGCTCAGTGACATTCTGCGGGTCAACACGGAGATAACCAAAGCGC
CACTTAGCGCCTCCATGATCAAGAGGTACGACGAGCATCACCAGGATCTGACCCTTCTGAAGGCTTTGGT
TCGCCAGCAACTCCCCGAGAAGTACAAGGAGATTTTCTTTGACCAATCGAAGAATGGCTACGCAGGGTAC
ATTGATGGAGGTAAGTTGTTACTTATGATTGTTTTCCTCTCTGCTACATGTATTTTGTTGTTCATTTCTG
TAAGATATAAGAATTGAGTTTTCCTCTGATGATATTATTAGGTGCAAGTCAGGAGGAATTCTACAAATTC
ATCAAGCCTATTCTGGAAAAGATGGACGGTACAGAGGAGCTGCTCGTTAAATTGAACCGCGAAGATTTGC
TTCGGAAGCAGCGTACCTTCGACAATGGCAGCATACCGCACCAGATCCACCTCGGTGAGCTGCATGCTAT
CTTGAGGAGGCAAGAGGACTTCTATCCGTTCCTGAAAGACAACAGAGAGAAGATTGAAAAGATCCTCACG
TTCCGCATTCCCTACTATGTAGGTTAGTATCATATGAAGAAATACCTAGTTTCAGTTGATGAATGCTATT
TTCTGACCTCAGTTGTTCTCTTTTGAGAATTATTTCTTTTCTAATTTGCCTGATTTTTCTATTAATTCAT
TAGGTCCACTCGCACGCGGGAACTCGCGGTTTGCGTGGATGACACGCAAATCCGAGGAGACTATCACGCC
TTGGAACTTCGAAGAGGTCGTGGACAAGGGTGCGAGTGCACAGTCCTTCATCGAAAGGATGACCAACTTC
GATAAGAATCTCCCAAATGAGAAAGTCCTGCCCAAGCATAGTCTCCTGTACGAATACTTCACGGTCTACA
ACGAGCTGACGAAGGTGAAATATGTGACGGAGGGGATGCGCAAACCGGCCTTCCTGTCAGGTAAATCCTG
GTCCACACTTTTACGATAAAAACACAAGATTTTAAACTATGAACTGATCAATAATCATTCCTAAAAGACC
ACACTTTTGTTTTGTTTCTAAAGTAATTTTTACTGTTATAACAGGTGAGCAGAAGAAGGCCATTGTCGAT
CTCTTGTTCAAAACCAATCGGAAGGTCACTGTGAAACAGCTTAAAGAGGACTACTTTAAGAAGATCGAAT
GCTTTGATTCTGTGGAAATCAGCGGCGTTGAGGATAGGTTCAATGCCTCTCTTGGCACATACCATGACCT
GTTGAAAATCATCAAGGACAAGGACTTCCTTGACAACGAGGAGAACGAGGACATCCTCGAGGACATCGTG
CTGACTCTCACGCTGTTTGAGGACAGAGAAATGATCGAGGAGCGCCTTAAGACTTATGCGCATCTGTTCG
ATGACAAGGTCATGAAGCAGTTGAAGAGGAGGAGATATACAGGTAAGAGGTCAAAAGGTTTCCGCAATGA
TCCCTCTTTTTTTGTTTCTCTAGTTTCAAGAATTTGGGTATATGACTAACTTCTGAGTGTTCCTTGATGC
ATATTTGTGATGAGACAAATGTTTGTTCTATGTTTTAGGTTGGGGAAGGCTCTCCAGGAAGCTCATCAAC
GGCATCCGCGACAAGCAATCCGGCAAGACTATACTGGACTTTCTCAAATCCGACGGTTTTGCGAATCGGA
ACTTCATGCAGCTTATTCACGATGACTCACTGACCTTCAAAGAAGATATCCAGAAGGCCCAAGTGTCAGG
TCAGGGCGATAGCCTTCACGAACACATAGCCAACCTGGCTGGATCGCCAGCTATAAAGAAGGGCATACTG
CAGACAGTGAAGGTTGTGGATGAGCTGGTGAAGGTAAGTTCTGCATTTGGTTATGCTCCTTGCATTTTAG
GTGTTCGTCGCACTTCCATTTCCATGAATAGCTAAGATTTTTTTTCTCTGCATTCATTCTTCTTGCCTCA
GTTCTAACTGTTTGTGGTATTTTTGTTTTAATTATTGCTACAGGTCATGGGCCGCCATAAGCCGGAGAAC
ATCGTCATCGAGATGGCGAGGGAAAACCAGACGACTCAGAAAGGGCAGAAGAACTCACGGGAGCGCATGA
AGCGGATAGAGGAAGGCATCAAGGAGCTTGGGAGTCAGATTCTGAAAGAGCACCCAGTCGAAAATACTCA
ACTCCAGAACGAGAAGCTGTACCTCTATTACCTCCAGAATGGGAGAGATATGTACGTCGACCAAGAGCTC
GACATTAACAGACTCTCCGACTATGATGTGGATCACATTGTCCCTCAATCTTTCCTGAAGGACGATAGTA
TTGACAACAAGGTAAAGCAACTGTGTTTTAATCAATTTCTTGTCAGGATATATGGATTATAACTTAATTT
TTGAGAAATCTGTAGTATTTGGCGTGAAATGAGTTTGCTTTTTGGTTTCTCCCGTGTTATAGGTCCTTAC
GCGCTCAGACAAGAACCGCGGAAAATCCGACAATGTACCCAGCGAGGAGGTTGTGAAGAAGATGAAGAAC
TATTGGAGGCAGCTTTTGAATGCTAAGCTCATAACCCAACGGAAATTCGACAATCTCACGAAGGCAGAAA
GGGGCGGACTGTCTGAGCTCGACAAAGCCGGCTTCATCAAGCGCCAGTTGGTTGAAACTCGTCAGATTAC
GAAACATGTGGCCCAGATACTCGATTCGCGTATGAATACGAAGTATGATGAGAATGACAAACTTATCAGG
GAGGTAAAGGTAAAGTTTCCAACTTTCCTTTACCATATCAAACTAAAGTTCGAAACTTTTTATTTGATCA
ACTTCAAGGCCACCCGATCTTTCTATTCCTGATTAATTTGTGATGAATCCATATTGACTTTTGATGGTTA
CGCAGGTGATCACCCTCAAGAGCAAACTGGTTAGTGACTTCCGGAAGGACTTCCAGTTTTACAAGGTTCG
CGAGATCAACAACTACCATCATGCCCATGACGCCTACCTGAACGCCGTTGTTGGCACTGCTCTCATCAAG
AAGTATCCGAAACTGGAGTCTGAGTTTGTGTACGGGGATTACAAGGTGTACGACGTTAGGAAGATGATCG
CGAAGTCAGAACAAGAGATCGGCAAGGCTACCGCGAAATACTTCTTTTACTCGAATATCATGAACTTCTT
CAAGACAGAGATCACTCTGGCGAATGGTGAAATCCGGAAGAGGCCTCTGATCGAGACAAATGGCGAAACA
GGTCTGTCTTTCCTATTTCATATGTTTAATCCTAGGAATTTGATCAATTGATTGTATGTATGTCGATCCC
AAGACTTTCTTGTTCACTTATATCTTAACTCTCTCTTTGCTGTTTCTTGCAGGTGAGATTGTCTGGGATA
AGGGCAGGGATTTTGCGACTGTGCGTAAGGTTCTCAGCATGCCCCAAGTCAACATAGTCAAGAAAACGGA
GGTTCAAACCGGTGGTTTCTCCAAGGAGTCCATTCTCCCTAAGCGCAACTCCGACAAACTGATTGCGAGG
AAGAAGGATTGGGATCCGAAGAAATACGGAGGCTTTGATAGCCCTACCGTGGCATACAGCGTACTGGTAG
TGGCCAAGGTGGAGAAGGGCAAGAGCAAGAAACTGAAAAGCGTCAAGGAACTGCTTGGAATTACCATAAT
GGAAAGGTCCTCGTTCGAGAAGAATCCGATCGACTTCCTCGAGGCTAAAGGTAAAATATTGGATGCCAGA
CGATATTCTTTCTTTTGATTTGTAACTTTTTCCTGTCAAGGTCGATAAATTTTATTTTTTTTGGTAAAAG
GTCGATAATTTTTTTTTGGAGCCATTATGTAATTTTCCTAATTAACTGAACCAAAATTATACAAACCAGG
TTACAAAGAGGTGAAGAAAGACCTCATTATCAAACTGCCCAAGTATTCGCTTTTCGAATTGGAAAATGGC
AGAAAACGCATGCTGGCATCTGCCGGAGAACTGCAGAAGGGCAACGAGCTGGCATTGCCCAGTAAGTACG
TCAACTTCCTGTACTTGGCCTCACACTATGAGAAGCTGAAGGGGTCACCAGAGGACAACGAGCAGAAGCA
GTTGTTTGTCGAGCAGCACAAGCACTATCTTGATGAGATCATAGAGCAGATCAGCGAATTTTCCAAGCGG
GTCATTCTTGCAGACGCTAACCTCGATAAGGTAAGGACTTCTCATGAATATTAGTGGCAGATTAGTGTTG
TTAAAGTCTTTGGTTAGATAATCGATGCCTCCTAATTGTCCATGTTTTACTGGTTTTCTACAATTAAAGG
TGCTTTCCGCGTACAACAAGCACAGAGATAAGCCGATAAGGGAACAAGCGGAAAACATCATCCACCTGTT
CACACTGACCAATCTGGGAGCCCCAGCAGCCTTTAAGTACTTCGATACCACTATCGACAGAAAGCGCTAC
ACATCAACCAAGGAAGTGTTGGACGCTACCCTTATTCACCAATCTATTACAGGGCTCTATGAGACAAGGA
TAGATCTGTCGCAGTTGGGTGGTGACTCTAGGGCTGACCCAAAGAAGAAGCGTAAAGTCTGAGGCGCGCC
GAGCTCCAGGCCTCCCAGCTTTCGTCCGTATCATCGGTTTCGACAACGTTCGTCAAGTTCAATGCATCAG
TTTCATTGCCCACACACCAGAATCCTACTAAGTTTGAGTATTATGGCATTGGAAAAGCTGTTTTCTTCTA
TCATTTGTTCTGCTTGTAATTTACTGTGTTCTTTCAGTTTTTGTTTTCGGACATCAAAATGCAAATGGAT
GGATAAGAGTTAATAAATGATATGGTCCTTTTGTTCATTCTCAAATTATTATTATCTGTTGTTTTTACTT
TAATGGGTTGAATTTAAGTAAGAAAGGAACTAACAGTGTGATATTAAGGTGCAATGTTAGACATATAAAA
CAGTCTTTCACCTCTCTTTGGTTATGTCTTGAATTGGTTTGTTTCTTCACTTATCTGTGTAATCAAGTTT
ACTATGAGTCTATGATCAAGTAATTATGCAATCAAGTTAAGTACAGTATAGGCTTGAGCTCCCTAGGCCT
GTTATCCCTAACAAGTTTGTACAAAAAAGCTGAACGAGAAACGTAAAATGATATAAATATCAATATATTA
AATTAGATTTTGCATAAAAAACAGACTACATAATACTGTAAAACACAACATATCCAGTCACTATGGCGGC
CGCATTAGGCACCCCAGGCTTTACACTTTATGCTTCCGGCTCGTATAATGTGTGGATTTTGAGTTAGGAT
CCGTCGAGATTTTCAGGAGCTAAGGAAGCTAAAATGGAGAAAAAAATCACTGGATATACCACCGTTGATA
TATCCCAATGGCATCGTAAAGAACATTTTGAGGCATTTCAGTCAGTTGCTCAATGTACCTATAACCAGAC
CGTTCAGCTGGATATTACGGCCTTTTTAAAGACCGTAAAGAAAAATAAGCACAAGTTTTATCCGGCCTTT
ATTCACATTCTTGCCCGCCTGATGAATGCTCATCCGGAATTCCGTATGGCAATGAAAGACGGTGAGCTGG
TGATATGGGATAGTGTTCACCCTTGTTACACCGTTTTCCATGAGCAAACTGAAACGTTTTCATCGCTCTG
GAGTGAATACCACGACGATTTCCGGCAGTTTCTACACATATATTCGCAAGATGTGGCGTGTTACGGTGAA
AACCTGGCCTATTTCCCTAAAGGGTTTATTGAGAATATGTTTTTCGTCTCAGCCAATCCCTGGGTGAGTT
TCACCAGTTTTGATTTAAACGTGGCCAATATGGACAACTTCTTCGCCCCCGTTTTCACCATGGGCAAATA
TTATACGCAAGGCGACAAGGTGCTGATGCCGCTGGCGATTCAGGTTCATCATGCCGTTTGTGATGGCTTC
CATGTCGGCAGAATGCTTAATGAATTACAACAGTACTGCGATGAGTGGCAGGCGGGGCGTAATCTAGAGG
ATCCGGCTTACTAAAAGCCAGATAACAGTATGCGTATTTGCGCGCTGATTTTTGCGGTATAAGAATATAT
ACTGATATGTATACCCGAAGTATGTCAAAAAGAGGTATGCTATGAAGCAGCGTATTACAGTGACAGTTGA
CAGCGACAGCTATCAGTTGCTCAAGGCATATATGATGTCAATATCTCCGGTCTGGTAAGCACAACCATGC
AGAATGAAGCCCGTCGTCTGCGTGCCGAACGCTGGAAAGCGGAAAATCAGGAAGGGATGGCTGAGGTCGC
CCGGTTTATTGAAATGAACGGCTCTTTTGCTGACGAGAACAGGGGCTGGTGAAATGCAGTTTAAGGTTTA
CACCTATAAAAGAGAGAGCCGTTATCGTCTGTTTGTGGATGTACAGAGTGATATTATTGACACGCCCGGG
CGACGGATGGTGATCCCCCTGGCCAGTGCACGTCTGCTGTCAGATAAAGTCCCCCGTGAACTTTACCCGG
TGGTGCATATCGGGGATGAAAGCTGGCGCATGATGACCACCGATATGGCCAGTGTGCCGGTCTCCGTTAT
CGGGGAAGAAGTGGCTGATCTCAGCCACCGCGAAAATGACATCAAAAACGCCATTAACCTGATGTTCTGG
GGAATATAAATGTCAGGCTCCCTTATACACAGCCAGTCTGCAGGTCGACCATAGTGACTGGATATGTTGT
GTTTTACAGTATTATGTAGTCTGTTTTTTATGCAAAATCTAATTTAATATATTGATATTTATATCATTTT
ACGTTTCTCGTTCAGCTTTCTTGTACAAAGTGGTTCGATAATTCCGATCCAGCCTAGGCCCGGGCCTGAG
GACGCGTCCATGGTTAATTAAGACGTCCGGACCGACTAGTGGATCCTCTAGAGTCGACCTGCAGGCATGC
AAGCTTCTTCAAGTGTATGTAGGTATAGTAACATGAACAAGAACAGACTCAAGTACAAGATCGCATACGA
AAATGGAAATGGCAATGTCACTTCCACATAATCAAACACGAATCCTCATATCAACAAGGCCTGAGATTCT
AACTAGCTCATAACAACTTAGCCAATAGTTACTTGAGACTACCAAATGTATGTAGAACTAAAGACTAAGG
GACAGAGAGTTCGTCTAAACAGGTGAATCTAGTCGTTGTTATCTAATAAACAATTCAGCCCCAAATGCAG
AACACACATAGAGCTCTCTATTGATTCAAATTACGATCTGATACTGATAACGTCTAGATTTTTAGGGTTA
AAGCAATCAATCACCTGACGATTCAAGGTGGTTGGATCATGACGATTCCAGAAAACATCAAGCAAGCTCT
CAAAGCTACACTCTTTGGGATCATACTGAACTCTAACAACCTCGTTATGTCCCGTAGTGCCAGTACAGAC
ATCCTCGTAACTCGGATTGTGCACGATGCCATGGCTATACCCAACCTCGGTCTTGGTCACACCAGGAACT
CTCTGGTAAGCTAGCTCCACTCCCCAGAAACAACCGGCGCCAAATTGCGCGAATTGCTGACCTGAAGACG
GAACATCATCGTCGGGTCCTTGGGCGATTGCGGCGGAAGATGGGTCAGCTTGGGCTTGAGGACGAGACCC
GAATCCGAGTCTGTTGAAAAGGTTGTTCATTGGGGATTTGTATACGGAGATTGGTCGTCGAGAGGTTTGA
GGGAAAGGACAAATGGGTTTGGCTCTGGAGAAAGAGAGTGCGGCTTTAGAGAGAGAATTGAGAGGTTTAG
AGAGAGATGCGGCGGCGATGAGCGGAGGAGAGACGACGAGGACCTGCATTATCAAAGCAGTGACGTGGTG
AAATTTGGAACTTTTAAGAGGCAGATAGATTTATTATTTGTATCCATTTTCTTCATTGTTCTAGAATGTC
GCGGAACAAATTTTAAAACTAAATCCTAAATTTTTCTAATTTTGTTGCCAATAGTGGATATGTGGGCCGT
ATAGAAGGAATCTATTGAAGGCCCAAACCCATACTGACGAGCCCAAAGGTTCGTTTTGCGTTTTATGTTT
CGGTTCGATGCCAACGCCACATTCTGAGCTAGGCAAAAAACAAACGTGTCTTTGAATAGACTCCTCTCGT
TAACACATGCAGCGGCTGCATGGTGACGCCATTAACACGTGGCCTACAATTGCATGATGTCTCCATTGAC
ACGTGACTTCTCGTCTCCTTTCTTAATATATCTAACAAACACTCCTACCTCTTCCAAAATATATACACAT
CTTTTTGATCAATCTCTCATTCAAAATCTCATTCTCTCTAGTAAACAAGAACAAAAAAATGGCGGATACA
GCTAGAGGAACCCATCACGATATCATCGGCAGAGACCAGTACCCGATGATGGGCCGAGACCGAGACCAGT
ACCAGATGTCCGGACGAGGATCTGACTACTCCAAGTCTAGGCAGATTGCTAAAGCTGCAACTGCTGTCAC
AGCTGGTGGTTCCCTCCTTGTTCTCTCCAGCCTTACCCTTGTTGGAACTGTCATAGCTTTGACTGTTGCA
ACACCTCTGCTCGTTATCTTCAGCCCAATCCTTGTCCCGGCTCTCATCACAGTTGCACTCCTCATCACCG
GTTTTCTTTCCTCTGGAGGGTTTGGCATTGCCGCTATAACCGTTTTCTCTTGGATTTACAAGTAAGCACA
CATTTATCATCTTACTTCATAATTTTGTGCAATATGTGCATGCATGTGTTGAGCCAGTAGCTTTGGATCA
ATTTTTTTGGTCGAATAACAAATGTAACAATAAGAAATTGCAAATTCTAGGGAACATTTGGTTAACTAAA
TACGAAATTTGACCTAGCTAGCTTGAATGTGTCTGTGTATATCATCTATATAGGTAAAATGCTTGGTATG
ATACCTATTGATTGTGAATAGGTACGCAACGGGAGAGCACCCACAGGGATCAGACAAGTTGGACAGTGCA
AGGATGAAGTTGGGAAGCAAAGCTCAGGATCTGAAAGACAGAGCTCAGTACTACGGACAGCAACATACTG
GTGGGGAACATGACCGTGACCGTACTCGTGGTGGCCAGCACACTACTATGGTGAGCAAGGGCGAGGAGCT
GTTCACCGGGGTGGTGCCCATCCTGGTCGAGCTGGACGGCGACGTAAACGGCCACAAGTTCAGCGTGTCC
GGCGAGGGCGAGGGCGATGCCACCTACGGCAAGCTGACCCTGAAGTTCATCTGCACCACCGGCAAGCTGC
CCGTGCCCTGGCCCACCCTCGTGACCACCCTGACCTACGGCGTGCAGTGCTTCAGCCGCTACCCCGACCA
CATGAAGCAGCACGACTTCTTCAAGTCCGCCATGCCCGAAGGCTACGTCCAGGAGCGCACCATCTTCTTC
AAGGACGACGGCAACTACAAGACCCGCGCCGAGGTGAAGTTCGAGGGCGACACCCTGGTGAACCGCATCG
AGCTGAAGGGCATCGACTTCAAGGAGGACGGCAACATCCTGGGGCACAAGCTGGAGTACAACTACAACAG
CCACAACGTCTATATCATGGCCGACAAGCAGAAGAACGGCATCAAGGTGAACTTCAAGATCCGCCACAAC
ATCGAGGACGGCAGCGTGCAGCTCGCCGACCACTACCAGCAGAACACCCCCATCGGCGACGGCCCCGTGC
TGCTGCCCGACAACCACTACCTGAGCACCCAGTCCGCCCTGAGCAAAGACCCCAACGAGAAGCGCGATCA
CATGGTCCTGCTGGAGTTCGTGACCGCCGCCGGGATCACTCTCGGCATGGACGAGCTGTACAAGTGATCT
AGTAACATAGATGAACCGCGCGCGATAATTTATCCTAGTTTGCGCGCTATATTTTGTTTTCTATCGCGTA
TTAAATGTATAATTGCGGGACTCTAATCATAAAAACCCATCTCATAAATAACGTCATGCATTACATGTTA
ATTATTACATGCTTAACGTAATTCAACAGAAATTATATGATAATCATCGCAAGACCGGCAACAGGATTCA
ATCTTAAGAAACTTTATTGCCAAATGTTTGAACGATGAAGCTTGGCACTGGCCGTCGTTTTACAACGTCG
TGACTGGGAAAACCCTGGCGTTACCCAACTTAATCGCCTTGCAGCACATCCCCCTTTCGCCAGCTGGCGT
AATAGCGAAGAGGCCCGCACCGATCGCCCTTCCCAACAGTTGCGCAGCCTGAATGGCGAATGAGCTTGAG
CTTGGATCAGATTGTCGTTTCCCGCCTTCAGTTTAAACTATCAGTGTTTGACAGGATATATTGGCGGGTA
AACCTAAGAGAAAAGAGCGTTTATTAGAATAATCGGATATTTAAAAGGGCGTGAAAAGGTTTATCCGTTC
GTCCATTTGTATGTGCATGCCAACCACAGGGTTCCCCTCGGGATCAAAGTACTTTAAAGTACTTTAAAGT
ACTTTAA
